>Addgene plasmid #134768 | pTF101.1gw1 | addgene full sequence | sequence record 266108 | Addgene NGS Result
AGCCTGGGGTGCCTAATGCGGCCGCCATAGTGACTGGATATGTTGTGTTTTACAGTATTATGTAGTCTGT
TTTTTATGCAAAATCTAATTTAATATATTGATATTTATATCATTTTACGTTTCTCGTTCAGCTTTTTTGA
CAAACTTGTTTGATGAGCTCGGTACCCGGGGATCCTCTAGAGTCGACCTGCAGGCATGCAAGCTTGCATG
CCTGCAGGTCAACATGGTGGAGCACGACACACTTGTCTACTCCAAAAATATCAAAGATACAGTCTCAGAA
GACCAAAGGGCAATTGAGACTTTTCAACAAAGGGTAATATCCGGAAACCTCCTCGGATTCCATTGCCCAG
CTATCTGTCACTTTATTGTGAAGATAGTGGAAAAGGAAGGTGGCTCCTACAAATGCCATCATTGCGATAA
AGGAAAGGCCATCGTTGAAGATGCCTCTGCCGACAGTGGTCCCAAAGATGGACCCCCACCCACGAGGAGC
ATCGTGGAAAAAGAAGACGTTCCAACCACGTCTTCAAAGCAAGTGGATTGATGTGATAACATGGTGGAGC
ACGACACACTTGTCTACTCCAAAAATATCAAAGATACAGTCTCAGAAGACCAAAGGGCAATTGAGACTTT
TCAACAAAGGGTAATATCCGGAAACCTCCTCGGATTCCATTGCCCAGCTATCTGTCACTTTATTGTGAAG
ATAGTGGAAAAGGAAGGTGGCTCCTACAAATGCCATCATTGCGATAAAGGAAAGGCCATCGTTGAAGATG
CCTCTGCCGACAGTGGTCCCAAAGATGGACCCCCACCCACGAGGAGCATCGTGGAAAAAGAAGACGTTCC
AACCACGTCTTCAAAGCAAGTGGATTGATGTGATATCTCCACTGACGTAAGGGATGACGCACAATCCCAC
TATCCTTCGCAAGACCCTTCCTCTATATAAGGAAGTTCATTTCATTTGGAGAGGACCTCGAGAATTAATT
CTCAACACAACATATACAAAACAAACGAATCTCAAGCAATCAAGCATTCTACTTCTATTGCAGCAATTTA
AATCATTTCTTTTAAAGCAAAAGCAATTTTCTGAAAATTTTCACCATTTACGAACGGGGGATCTACCATG
AGCCCAGAACGACGCCCGGCCGACATCCGCCGTGCCACCGAGGCGGACATGCCGGCGGTCTGCACCATCG
TCAACCACTACATCGAGACAAGCACGGTCAACTTCCGTACCGAGCCGCAGGAACCGCAGGAGTGGACGGA
CGACCTCGTCCGTCTGCGGGAGCGCTATCCCTGGCTCGTCGCCGAGGTGGACGGCGAGGTCGCCGGCATC
GCCTACGCGGGCCCCTGGAAGGCACGCAACGCCTACGACTGGACGGCCGAGTCGACCGTGTACGTCTCCC
CCCGCCACCAGCGGACGGGACTGGGCTCCACGCTCTACACCCACCTGCTGAAGTCCCTGGAGGCACAGGG
CTTCAAGAGCGTGGTCGCTGTCATCGGGCTGCCCAACGACCCGAGCGTGCGCATGCACGAGGCGCTCGGA
TATGCCCCCCGCGGCATGCTGCGGGCGGCCGGCTTCAAGCACGGGAACTGGCATGACGTGGGTTTCTGGC
AGCTGGACTTCAGCCTGCCGGTACCGCCCCGTCCGGTCCTGCCCGTCACCGAGATCTGCTCAACAATCTA
GCTAGAGTTTGCTCCTATCTATATGTAATAAGGTATGCTGATATGCACTATTCAAATAGGAGCATTAGCT
ATGTTTGTTAATGTCACTTTATGTTATGTGGGTAAGTCACCTAAGACACTCCACGTACCTACTTGTTGTC
TCTTACGCGGCTTTAATAAATCTTCTGCCCTTGTTCCATATTTACTAATTATCCCTTTCTTCACTAAAAG
AAAATTGTTATCATTAAGTATTAGTCTTTAGAACATATGAGGTCTTTAATTGGGTAGGTTTTACAAATTA
ACTAATATAAAATGTCATAAAATCCACGTGGTTAAACAAATGCAGAAAATCGACGTCGTCTATTGGACCG
ACAGTTGCTATTAATATAATGGGCCACCATAGTAGACTGACAAATAAATTACCTGACAACATCGTTTCAC
AAAAAAACAAACACAAAAAGGGAGTGCATTTTCCAGGGCATTTTTGTAATAAAAAACAGTTAAAAGGGAG
TGCAATAGAAATATAGGGGTGTGGAAATAGTGATTTGAGCACGTCTTGAAGCGAATTAGCTTGGCACTGG
CCGTCGTTTTACAACGTCGTGACTGGGAAAACCCTGGCGTTACCCAACTTAATCGCCTTGCAGCACATCC
CCCTTTCGCCAGCTGGCGTAATAGCGAAGAGGCCCGCACCGATCGCCCTTCCCAACAGTTGCGCAGCCTG
AATGGCGAATGCTAGAGCAATTCGGCGTTAATTCAGTACATTAAAAACGTCCGCAATGTGTTATTAAGTT
GTCTAAGCGTCAATTTGTTTACACCACAATATATCCTGCCACCAGCCAGCCAACAGCTCCCCGACCGGCA
GCTCGGCACAAAATCACCACTCGATACAGGCAGCCCATCAGTCCGGGACGGCGTCAGCGGGAGAGCCGTT
GTAAGGCGGCAGACTTTGCTCATGTTACCGATGCTATTCGGAAGAACGGCAACTAAGCTGCCGGGTTTGA
AACACGGATGATCTCGCGGAGGGTAGCATGTTGATTGTAACGATGACAGAGCGTTGCTGCCTGTGATCAA
TTCGGGCACGAACCCAGTGGACATAAGCCTGTTCGGTTCGTAAGCTGTAATGCAAGTAGCGTATGCGCTC
ACGCAACTGGTCCAGAACCTTGACCGAACGCAGCGGTGGTAACGGCGCAGTGGCGGTTTTCATGGCTTGT
TATGACTGTTTTTTTGGGGTACAGTCTATGCCTCGGGCATCCAAGCAGCAAGCGCGTTACGCCGTGGGTC
GATGTTTGATGTTATGGAGCAGCAACGATGTTACGCAGCAGGGCAGTCGCCCTAAAACAAAGTTAAACAT
CATGGGGGAAGCGGTGATCGCCGAAGTATCGACTCAACTATCAGAGGTAGTTGGCGTCATCGAGCGCCAT
CTCGAACCGACGTTGCTGGCCGTACATTTGTACGGCTCCGCAGTGGATGGCGGCCTGAAGCCACACAGTG
ATATTGATTTGCTGGTTACGGTGACCGTAAGGCTTGATGAAACAACGCGGCGAGCTTTGATCAACGACCT
TTTGGAAACTTCGGCTTCCCCTGGAGAGAGCGAGATTCTCCGCGCTGTAGAAGTCACCATTGTTGTGCAC
GACGACATCATTCCGTGGCGTTATCCAGCTAAGCGCGAACTGCAATTTGGAGAATGGCAGCGCAATGACA
TTCTTGCAGGTATCTTCGAGCCAGCCACGATCGACATTGATCTGGCTATCTTGCTGACAAAAGCAAGAGA
ACATAGCGTTGCCTTGGTAGGTCCAGCGGCGGAGGAACTCTTTGATCCGGTTCCTGAACAGGATCTATTT
GAGGCGCTAAATGAAACCTTAACGCTATGGAACTCGCCGCCCGACTGGGCTGGCGATGAGCGAAATGTAG
TGCTTACGTTGTCCCGCATTTGGTACAGCGCAGTAACCGGCAAAATCGCGCCGAAGGATGTCGCTGCCGA
CTGGGCAATGGAGCGCCTGCCGGCCCAGTATCAGCCCGTCATACTTGAAGCTAGACAGGCTTATCTTGGA
CAAGAAGAAGATCGCTTGGCCTCGCGCGCAGATCAGTTGGAAGAATTTGTCCACTACGTGAAAGGCGAGA
TCACCAAGGTAGTCGGCAAATAATGTCTAGCTAGAAATTCGTTCAAGCCGACGCCGCTTCGCGGCGCGGC
TTAACTCAAGCGTTAGATGCACTAAGCACATAATTGCTCACAGCCAAACTATCAGGTCAAGTCTGCTTTT
ATTATTTTTAAGCGTGCATAATAAGCCCTACACAAATTGGGAGATATATCATGCATGACCAAAATCCCTT
AACGTGAGTTTTCGTTCCACTGAGCGTCAGACCCCGTAGAAAAGATCAAAGGATCTTCTTGAGATCCTTT
TTTTCTGCGCGTAATCTGCTGCTTGCAAACAAAAAAACCACCGCTACCAGCGGTGGTTTGTTTGCCGGAT
CAAGAGCTACCAACTCTTTTTCCGAAGGTAACTGGCTTCAGCAGAGCGCAGATACCAAATACTGTCCTTC
TAGTGTAGCCGTAGTTAGGCCACCACTTCAAGAACTCTGTAGCACCGCCTACATACCTCGCTCTGCTAAT
CCTGTTACCAGTGGCTGCTGCCAGTGGCGATAAGTCGTGTCTTACCGGGTTGGACTCAAGACGATAGTTA
CCGGATAAGGCGCAGCGGTCGGGCTGAACGGGGGGTTCGTGCACACAGCCCAGCTTGGAGCGAACGACCT
ACACCGAACTGAGATACCTACAGCGTGAGCTATGAGAAAGCGCCACGCTTCCCGAAGGGAGAAAGGCGGA
CAGGTATCCGGTAAGCGGCAGGGTCGGAACAGGAGAGCGCACGAGGGAGCTTCCAGGGGGAAACGCCTGG
TATCTTTATAGTCCTGTCGGGTTTCGCCACCTCTGACTTGAGCGTCGATTTTTGTGATGCTCGTCAGGGG
GGCGGAGCCTATGGAAAAACGCCAGCAACGCGGCCTTTTTACGGTTCCTGGCCTTTTGCTGGCCTTTTGC
TCACATGTTCTTTCCTGCGTTATCCCCTGATTCTGTGGATAACCGTATTACCGCCTTTGAGTGAGCTGAT
ACCGCTCGCCGCAGCCGAACGACCGAGCGCAGCGAGTCAGTGAGCGAGGAAGCGGAAGAGCGCCTGATGC
GGTATTTTCTCCTTACGCATCTGTGCGGTATTTCACACCGCATATGGTGCACTCTCAGTACAATCTGCTC
TGATGCCGCATAGTTAAGCCAGTATACACTCCGCTATCGCTACGTGACTGGGTCATGGCTGCGCCCCGAC
ACCCGCCAACACCCGCTGACGCGCCCTGACGGGCTTGTCTGCTCCCGGCATCCGCTTACAGACAAGCTGT
GACCGTCTCCGGGAGCTGCATGTGTCAGAGGTTTTCACCGTCATCACCGAAACGCGCGAGGCAGGGTGCC
TTGATGTGGGCGCCGGCGGTCGAGTGGCGACGGCGCGGCTTGTCCGCGCCCTGGTAGATTGCCTGGCCGT
AGGCCAGCCATTTTTGAGCGGCCAGCGGCCGCGATAGGCCGACGCGAAGCGGCGGGGCGTAGGGAGCGCA
GCGACCGAAGGGTAGGCGCTTTTTGCAGCTCTTCGGCTGTGCGCTGGCCAGACAGTTATGCACAGGCCAG
GCGGGTTTTAAGAGTTTTAATAAGTTTTAAAGAGTTTTAGGCGGAAAAATCGCCTTTTTTCTCTTTTATA
TCAGTCACTTACATGTGTGACCGGTTCCCAATGTACGGCTTTGGGTTCCCAATGTACGGGTTCCGGTTCC
CAATGTACGGCTTTGGGTTCCCAATGTACGTGCTATCCACAGGAAAGAGACCTTTTCGACCTTTTTCCCC
TGCTAGGGCAATTTGCCCTAGCATCTGCTCCGTACATTAGGAACCGGCGGATGCTTCGCCCTCGATCAGG
TTGCGGTAGCGCATGACTAGGATCGGGCCAGCCTGCCCCGCCTCCTCCTTCAAATCGTACTCCGGCAGGT
CATTTGACCCGATCAGCTTGCGCACGGTGAAACAGAACTTCTTGAACTCTCCGGCGCTGCCACTGCGTTC
GTAGATCGTCTTGAACAACCATCTGGCTTCTGCCTTGCCTGCGGCGCGGCGTGCCAGGCGGTAGAGAAAA
CGGCCGATGCCGGGATCGATCAAAAAGTAATCGGGGTGAACCGTCAGCACGTCCGGGTTCTTGCCTTCTG
TGATCTCGCGGTACATCCAATCAGCTAGCTCGATCTCGATGTACTCCGGCCGCCCGGTTTCGCTCTTTAC
GATCTTGTAGCGGCTAATCAAGGCTTCACCCTCGGATACCGTCACCAGGCGGCCGTTCTTGGCCTTCTTC
GTACGCTGCATGGCAACGTGCGTGGTGTTTAACCGAATGCAGGTTTCTACCAGGTCGTCTTTCTGCTTTC
CGCCATCGGCTCGCCGGCAGAACTTGAGTACGTCCGCAACGTGTGGACGGAACACGCGGCCGGGCTTGTC
TCCCTTCCCTTCCCGGTATCGGTTCATGGATTCGGTTAGATGGGAAACCGCCATCAGTACCAGGTCGTAA
TCCCACACACTGGCCATGCCGGCCGGCCCTGCGGAAACCTCTACGTGCCCGTCTGGAAGCTCGTAGCGGA
TCACCTCGCCAGCTCGTCGGTCACGCTTCGACAGACGGAAAACGGCCACGTCCATGATGCTGCGACTATC
GCGGGTGCCCACGTCATAGAGCATCGGAACGAAAAAATCTGGTTGCTCGTCGCCCTTGGGCGGCTTCCTA
ATCGACGGCGCACCGGCTGCCGGCGGTTGCCGGGATTCTTTGCGGATTCGATCAGCGGCCGCTTGCCACG
ATTCACCGGGGCGTGCTTCTGCCTCGATGCGTTGCCGCTGGGCGGCCTGCGCGGCCTTCAACTTCTCCAC
CAGGTCATCACCCAGCGCCGCGCCGATTTGTACCGGGCCGGATGGTTTGCGACCGCTCACGCCGATTCCT
CGGGCTTGGGGGTTCCAGTGCCATTGCAGGGCCGGCAGACAACCCAGCCGCTTACGCCTGGCCAACCGCC
CGTTCCTCCACACATGGGGCATTCCACGGCGTCGGTGCCTGGTTGTTCTTGATTTTCCATGCCGCCTCCT
TTAGCCGCTAAAATTCATCTACTCATTTATTCATTTGCTCATTTACTCTGGTAGCTGCGCGATGTATTCA
GATAGCAGCTCGGTAATGGTCTTGCCTTGGCGTACCGCGTACATCTTCAGCTTGGTGTGATCCTCCGCCG
GCAACTGAAAGTTGACCCGCTTCATGGCTGGCGTGTCTGCCAGGCTGGCCAACGTTGCAGCCTTGCTGCT
GCGTGCGCTCGGACGGCCGGCACTTAGCGTGTTTGTGCTTTTGCTCATTTTCTCTTTACCTCATTAACTC
AAATGAGTTTTGATTTAATTTCAGCGGCCAGCGCCTGGACCTCGCGGGCAGCGTCGCCCTCGGGTTCTGA
TTCAAGAACGGTTGTGCCGGCGGCGGCAGTGCCTGGGTAGCTCACGCGCTGCGTGATACGGGACTCAAGA
ATGGGCAGCTCGTACCCGGCCAGCGCCTCGGCAACCTCACCGCCGATGCGCGTGCCTTTGATCGCCCGCG
ACACGACAAAGGCCGCTTGTAGCCTTCCATCCGTGACCTCAATGCGCTGCTTAACCAGCTCCACCAGGTC
GGCGGTGGCCCATATGTCGTAAGGGCTTGGCTGCACCGGAATCAGCACGAAGTCGGCTGCCTTGATCGCG
GACACAGCCAAGTCCGCCGCCTGGGGCGCTCCGTCGATCACTACGAAGTCGCGCCGGCCGATGGCCTTCA
CGTCGCGGTCAATCGTCGGGCGGTCGATGCCGACAACGGTTAGCGGTTGATCTTCCCGCACGGCCGCCCA
ATCGCGGGCACTGCCCTGGGGATCGGAATCGACTAACAGAACATCGGCCCCGGCGAGTTGCAGGGCGCGG
GCTAGATGGGTTGCGATGGTCGTCTTGCCTGACCCGCCTTTCTGGTTAAGTACAGCGATAACCTTCATGC
GTTCCCCTTGCGTATTTGTTTATTTACTCATCGCATCATATACGCAGCGACCGCATGACGCAAGCTGTTT
TACTCAAATACACATCACCTTTTTAGACGGCGGCGCTCGGTTTCTTCAGCGGCCAAGCTGGCCGGCCAGG
CCGCCAGCTTGGCATCAGACAAACCGGCCAGGATTTCATGCAGCCGCACGGTTGAGACGTGCGCGGGCGG
CTCGAACACGTACCCGGCCGCGATCATCTCCGCCTCGATCTCTTCGGTAATGAAAAACGGTTCGTCCTGG
CCGTCCTGGTGCGGTTTCATGCTTGTTCCTCTTGGCGTTCATTCTCGGCGGCCGCCAGGGCGTCGGCCTC
GGTCAATGCGTCCTCACGGAAGGCACCGCGCCGCCTGGCCTCGGTGGGCGTCACTTCCTCGCTGCGCTCA
AGTGCGCGGTACAGGGTCGAGCGATGCACGCCAAGCAGTGCAGCCGCCTCTTTCACGGTGCGGCCTTCCT
GGTCGATCAGCTCGCGGGCGTGCGCGATCTGTGCCGGGGTGAGGGTAGGGCGGGGGCCAAACTTCACGCC
TCGGGCCTTGGCGGCCTCGCGCCCGCTCCGGGTGCGGTCGATGATTAGGGAACGCTCGAACTCGGCAATG
CCGGCGAACACGGTCAACACCATGCGGCCGGCCGGCGTGGTGGTGTCGGCCCACGGCTCTGCCAGGCTAC
GCAGGCCCGCGCCGGCCTCCTGGATGCGCTCGGCAATGTCCAGTAGGTCGCGGGTGCTGCGGGCCAGGCG
GTCTAGCCTGGTCACTGTCACAACGTCGCCAGGGCGTAGGTGGTCAAGCATCCTGGCCAGCTCCGGGCGG
TCGCGCCTGGTGCCGGTGATCTTCTCGGAAAACAGCTTGGTGCAGCCGGCCGCGTGCAGTTCGGCCCGTT
GGTTGGTCAAGTCCTGGTCGTCGGTGCTGACGCGGGCATAGCCCAGCAGGCCAGCGGCGGCGCTCTTGTT
CATGGCGTAATGTCTCCGGTTCTAGTCGCAAGTATTCTACTTTATGCGACTAAAACACGCGACAAGAAAA
CGCCAGGAAAAGGGCAGGGCGGCAGCCTGTCGCGTAACTTAGGACTTGTGCGACATGTCGTTTTCAGAAG
ACGGCTGCACTGAACGTCAGAAGCCGACTGCACTATAGCAGCGGAGGGGTTGGATCAAAGTACTTTAAAG
TACTTTAAAGTACTTTAAAGTACTTTGATCCCGAGGGGAACCCTGTGGTTGGCATGCACATACAAATGGA
CGAACGGATAAACCTTTTCACGCCCTTTTAAATATCCGATTATTCTAATAAACGCTCTTTTCTCTTAGGT
TTACCCGCCAATATATCCTGTCAAACACTGATAGTTTAAACTGAAGGCGGGAAACGACAATCTGATCCAA
GCTCAAGCTCCAATACGCAAACCGCCTCTCCCCGCGCGTTGGCCGATTCATTAATGCAGCTGGCACGACA
GGTTTCCCGACTGGAAAGCGGGCAGTGAGCGCAACGCAATTAATGTGAGTTAGCTCACTCATTAGGCACC
CCAGGCTTTACACTTTATGCTTCCGGCTCGTATGTTGTGTGGAATTGTGAGCGGATAACAATTTCACACA
GGAAACAGCTATGACATGATTACGAATTCGAGCTCATCGAACCACTTTGTACAAGAAAGCTGAACGAGAA
ACGTAAAATGATATAAATATCAATATATTAAATTAGATTTTGCATAAAAAACAGACTACATAATACTGTA
AAACACAACATATCCAGTCACTATGGTCGACCTGCAGACTGGCTGTGTATAAGGGAGCCTGACATTTATA
TTCCCCAGAACATCAGGTTAATGGCGTTTTTGATGTCATTTTCGCGGTGGCTGAGATCAGCCACTTCTTC
CCCGATAACGGAGACCGGCACACTGGCCATATCGGTGGTCATCATGCGCCAGCTTTCATCCCCGATATGC
ACCACCGGGTAAAGTTCACGGGGGACTTTATCTGACAGCAGACGTGCACTGGCCAGGGGGATCACCATCC
GTCGCCCGGGCGTGTCAATAATATCACTCTGTACATCCACAAACAGACGATAACGGCTCTCTCTTTTATA
GGTGTAAACCTTAAACTGCATTTCACCAGCCCCTGTTCTCGTCAGCAAAAGAGCCGTTCATTTCAATAAA
CCGGGCGACCTCAGCCATCCCTTCCTGATTTTCCGCTTTCCAGCGTTCGGCACGCAGACGACGGGCTTCA
TTCTGCATGGTTGTGCTTACCAGACCGGAGATATTGACATCATATATGCCTTGAGCAACTGATAGCTGTC
GCTGTCAACTGTCACTGTAATACGCTGCTTCATAGCATACCTCTTTTTGACATACTTCGGGTATACATAT
CAGTATATATTCTTATACCGCAAAAATCAGCGCGCAAATACGCATACTGTTATCTGGCTTTTAGTAAGCC
GGATCCTCTAGATTACGCCCCGCCTGCCACTCATCGCAGTACTGTTGTAATTCATTAAGCATTCTGCCGA
CATGGAAGCCATCACAAACGGCATGATGAACCTGAATCGCCAGCGGCATCAGCACCTTGTCGCCTTGCGT
ATAATATTTGCCCATGGTGAAAACGGGGGCGAAGAAGTTGTCCATATTGGCCACGTTTAAATCAAAACTG
GTGAAACTCACCCAGGGATTGGCTGAGACGAAAAACATATTCTCAATAAACCCTTTAGGGAAATAGGCCA
GGTTTTCACCGTAACACGCCACATCTTGCGAATATATGTGTAGAAACTGCCGGAAATCGTCGTGGTATTC
ACTCCAGAGCGATGAAAACGTTTCAGTTTGCTCATGGAAAACGGTGTAACAAGGGTGAACACTATCCCAT
ATCACCAGCTCACCGTCTTTCATTGCCATACGGAATTCCGGATGAGCATTCATCAGGCGGGCAAGAATGT
GAATAAAGGCCGGATAAAACTTGTGCTTATTTTTCTTTACGGTCTTTAAAAAGGCCGTAATATCCAGCTG
AACGGTCTGGTTATAGGTACATTGAGCAACTGACTGAAATGCCTCAAAATGTTCTTTACGATGCCATTGG
GATATATCAACGGTGGTATATCCAGTGATTTTTTTCTCCATTTTAGCTTCCTTAGCTCCTGAAAATCTCG
ACGGATCCTAACTCAAAATCCACACATTATACGAGCCGGAAGCATAAAGTGTAA
Features (pLannotate 1.2.2; 28 found; start..end, strand, type, name):
     26..149     -  protein_bind   attR1: mutant version of attR; recombination site for the Gateway® LR reaction LR Clonase™
    155..205     +  misc_feature   MCS (fragment): pUC18/19 multiple cloning site
    295..966     +  promoter       CaMV 35S promoter (enhanced): cauliflower mosaic virus 35S promoter with a duplicated enhancer region
   1005..1041    +  ncRNA          PK1-TEV CVMV: Accession: RF01102 - 5'-leader pseudoknot of TEV/CVMV
   1118..1666    +  CDS            bar: PAT_STRHY - Experimental evidence at protein level: Swiss-Prot protein existence level 1. Inactivates phosphinothricin (PPT) by transfer of an acetyl group from acetyl CoA. Can also acetylate demethylphosphinothricin but not PTT or glutamate. This enzyme is an effector of phosphinothricin tripeptide (PTT or bialaphos) resistance. From Streptomyces hygroscopicus. Introduced by genetic manipulation and expressed in glufosinate-tolerant maize by Dekalb Genetics.
   2235..2389    +  CDS            lacZα (fragment): LacZα fragment of β-galactosidase; lacZ fragment
   2467..2491    -  misc_feature   LB T-DNA repeat: left border repeat from nopaline C58 T-DNA
   2750..2773    +  promoter       Pc promoter (fragment): intI1 (promoter lies within the coding sequence); class 1 integron promoter
   2949..3005    +  CDS            GmR (fragment): gentamycin acetyltransferase; aacC1; confers resistance to gentamycin
   3016..3803    +  CDS            SmR (fragment): aminoglycoside adenylyltransferase (Murphy, 1985); aadA; confers resistance to spectinomycin and streptomycin
   4049..4637    +  rep_origin     ori: high-copy-number ColE1/pMB1/pBR322/pUC origin of replication
   4823..4963    -  misc_feature   bom: basis of mobility region from pBR322
   5065..5104    -  CDS            rop (fragment): Rop protein, which maintains plasmids at low copy number; rop
   5307..5501    -  rep_origin     pVS1 oriV: origin of replication for the Pseudomonas plasmid pVS1 (Heeb et al., 2000)
   5567..6640    -  CDS            pVS1 RepA: replication protein from the Pseudomonas plasmid pVS1 (Heeb et al., 2000)
   7069..7698    -  CDS            pVS1 StaA: stability protein from the Pseudomonas plasmid pVS1 (Heeb et al., 2000)
   8258..8659    -  CDS            Y4CG_SINFN (fragment): Protein inferred from homology: Swiss-Prot protein existence level 3. From Sinorhizobium fredii (strain NBRC 101917 / NGR234).
   9029..9053    -  misc_feature   RB T-DNA repeat: right border repeat from nopaline C58 T-DNA
   9110..9198    +  CDS            lacI (fragment): lac repressor; lacI; The lac repressor binds to the lac operator to inhibit transcription in E. coli. This inhibition can be relieved by adding lactose or isopropyl-β-D-thiogalactopyranoside (IPTG).
   9211..9232    +  protein_bind   CAP binding site: CAP binding activates transcription in the presence of cAMP. E. coli catabolite activator protein
   9247..9277    +  promoter       lac promoter: promoter for the E. coli lac operon
   9281..9303    +  protein_bind   lac operator (fragment): The lac repressor binds to the lac operator to inhibit transcription in E. coli. This inhibition can be relieved by adding lactose or isopropyl-β-D-thiogalactopyranoside (IPTG). lac repressor encoded by lacI
   9351..9475    +  protein_bind   attR2: mutant version of attR; recombination site for the Gateway® LR reaction LR Clonase™
   9516..9821    -  CDS            ccdB: CcdB, a bacterial toxin that poisons DNA gyrase; ccdB; Plasmids containing the ccdB gene cannot be propagated in standard E. coli strains.
   9826..9984    -  CDS            ccdA (fragment): CCDA_ECO57 - Also known as H, letA. Experimental evidence at protein level: Swiss-Prot protein existence level 1. Antitoxin component of a type II toxin-antitoxin (TA) system which inhibits the post-segregational killing (PSK) of plasmid-free cells, also referred to as a plasmid addiction system. Binds to and blocks the activity of CcdB; will also remove bound CcdB protein from the CcdB-GyrA complex by forming a CcdA-CcdB complex, a process termed rejuvenation. Functions as a transcriptional corepressor for the ccdAB operon, repression also requires CcdB (By similarity). From Escherichia coli
  10141..10821   -  CDS            CmR: chloramphenicol acetyltransferase confers resistance to chloramphenicol
  10822..10851   -  promoter       cat promoter (fragment): promoter of the E. coli cat gene encoding chloramphenicol acetyltransferase
  10875..1       -  promoter       lac UV5 promoter (across the origin): E. coli lac promoter with an "up" mutation
