[The description below was written by a language model from this plasmid's Addgene catalogue record and pLannotate feature annotations shown in this document.]
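Description:
pTF101.1gw1 is an empty Gateway destination version of the plant binary vector pTF101.1, intended for Agrobacterium-mediated plant transformation. The sequenced plasmid is about 10.9 kb, with the parent backbone listed at roughly 9.2 kb. The backbone follows the pVS1-based binary layout: the pVS1 oriV, RepA and StaA stability functions support replication and maintenance in Agrobacterium, while a ColE1/pBR322-type origin with the bom mobilisation region supports propagation in E. coli, where the record lists it as low copy. Bacterial selection is by spectinomycin through the aadA (SmR) gene on the backbone, together with chloramphenicol through the CmR gene inside the Gateway cassette.

Between the nopaline-type right and left T-DNA border repeats lie two modules. Next to the right border is the Gateway cassette, in which attR2 and attR1 flank the ccdB toxin gene, a ccdA fragment and CmR. An LR reaction with a single attL1/attL2 entry clone replaces this cassette with the sequence of interest, and ccdB counter-selects unrecombined plasmid in ordinary E. coli strains, which is why the empty vector is kept in a ccdB-tolerant strain. No plant promoter or terminator is annotated around the att sites, so the entry clone would presumably need to supply its own regulatory elements. Remnants of lac promoter/operator, lacZα and pUC multiple cloning site sequence surround the cassette. Toward the left border sits the plant selectable marker: an enhanced (duplicated-enhancer) CaMV 35S promoter and a tobacco etch virus 5' leader acting as a translational enhancer drive the Streptomyces hygroscopicus bar gene. This gene encodes phosphinothricin acetyltransferase and confers resistance to bialaphos/glufosinate (Basta). The terminator for bar is not annotated in the feature table. The associated publication concerns soybean cotyledonary-node transformation.
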