Addgene plasmid #134768: pTF101.1gw1
Purpose: (Empty Backbone) A binary plasmid for gateway 1-Entry in pTF101.1 background (attR1 & attR2) containing double CaMV 35S promoter and TEV enhancer to drive bialaphos resistance gene (bar) for plant transformation
Depositing lab: Kan Wang. Depositing organization: Iowa State University. Publication: Assessment of conditions affecting Agrobacterium-mediated soybean transformation using the cotyledonary node explant. Paz, M.M., Shou, H., Guo, Z., Zhang, Z., Banerjee, A., Wang, K. Euphytica (2004) 136: 167. 10.1023/B:EUPH.0000030669.75809.dc.
Backbone
  Vector backbone: pTF101.1
  Backbone size (bp): 9189
  Vector type: Plant Expression
  Selectable markers: Basta
Growth in bacteria
  Bacterial resistance: Chloramphenicol and Spectinomycin, 25 & 50 μg/mL
  Growth temperature: 37°C
  Growth strain: ccdB Survival
  Copy number: Low Copy
Gene/Insert
  Gene/Insert name: None
Terms and licenses: Academic/Nonprofit Terms; Industry Terms: Not Available to Industry
Depositor comments: Contains the 564bp bialaphos resistance (bar) gene from Streptomyces hygroscopicus
How to cite: pTF101.1gw1 was a gift from Kan Wang (Addgene plasmid # 134768 ; http://n2t.net/addgene:134768 ; RRID:Addgene_134768)
